Addgene plasmid #25976: pCMV5 KSR1 S392A
Depositing lab: Rob Lewis. Depositing organization: University of Nebraska Medical Center. Publication: Phosphorylation regulates the nucleocytoplasmic distribution of kinase suppressor of Ras. Brennan JA, Volle DJ, Chaika OV, Lewis RE. J Biol Chem. 2002 Feb 15. 277(7):5369-77. 10.1074/jbc.M109875200 PubMed 11741955.
Backbone
  Vector backbone: pCMV5
  Backbone size w/o insert (bp): 4700
  Vector type: Mammalian Expression
Growth in bacteria
  Bacterial resistance: Ampicillin, 100 μg/mL
  Growth temperature: 37°C
  Growth strain: DH5alpha
  Copy number: High Copy
Gene/Insert
  Gene/Insert name: Kinase suppressor of Ras 1 (alt name: KSR1)
  Species: M. musculus (mouse)
  Insert size (bp): 2700
  Mutation: changed serine 392 to alanine
  GenBank ID: NM_013571
  Entrez Gene: Ksr1 (a.k.a. B-KSR1, D11Bhm183e, D11Bhm184e, Ksr, RSU2, hb, mKSR1)
  Tag / fusion protein: Flag (C terminal on insert)
  Cloning method: Restriction Enzyme; 5′ cloning site EcoR1 (not destroyed); 3′ cloning site Kpn1 (not destroyed)
  Sequencing primers: 5′ sequence; 3′ sequence
Resource information
  A portion of this plasmid was derived from a plasmid made by: M. Therrien
Terms and licenses: Academic/Nonprofit Terms; Industry Terms: Not Available to Industry
How to cite: pCMV5 KSR1 S392A was a gift from Rob Lewis (Addgene plasmid # 25976 ; http://n2t.net/addgene:25976 ; RRID:Addgene_25976)
