[The description below was written by a language model from this plasmid's Addgene catalogue record.]
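Description:
pCMV5 KSR1 S392A is a mammalian expression plasmid built on the pCMV5 backbone (about 4.7 kb without insert). It carries a roughly 2.7 kb cDNA for mouse Kinase suppressor of Ras 1 (Ksr1). The plasmid is maintained in E. coli as a high-copy construct under ampicillin selection. No mammalian selection marker is listed, and no feature table is provided. As the backbone name indicates, pCMV5 vectors drive the insert from the cytomegalovirus immediate-early promoter, which gives strong expression in transfected mammalian cells. The record itself does not itemise the promoter, polyadenylation signal or origin elements.

The KSR1 coding sequence was inserted by restriction cloning between EcoRI (5′) and KpnI (3′) sites, both of which remain intact, so the insert can be excised or transferred. The protein carries a C-terminal Flag epitope, allowing detection and immunoprecipitation with anti-Flag antibodies. Serine 392 is changed to alanine, a substitution that removes the hydroxyl group needed for phosphorylation at that position and so yields a non-phosphorylatable variant. KSR1 is a scaffold protein of the Ras/Raf/MEK/ERK signalling pathway. The associated publication concerns how phosphorylation controls the distribution of KSR between nucleus and cytoplasm. The construct is therefore suited to comparing the localisation, binding partners and signalling behaviour of the S392A mutant with wild-type KSR1 in transfected cells. Part of the plasmid was derived from a construct made by another laboratory.
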