>Addgene plasmid #25976 | pCMV5 KSR1 S392A | addgene partial sequence | sequence record 32027 | 25976 with mKsr1-F (tgctcgagacagtagcttgg)
GCTGGGCAGAGCGGGTGCCAGCACTCAGGGACCCCGTTCCATCTCCGTGTCCGCCCTGCCTGCCTCAGAC
TCTCCGGTCCCCGGCCTCAGTGAGGGCCTCTCGGACTCCTGTATCCCCTTGCACACCAGCGGCCGGCTGA
CCCCCCGGGCCCTGCACAGCTTCATCACGCCCCCTACCACACCCCAGCTACGACGGCACGCCAAGCTGAA
GCCACCAAGGACACCCCCACCGCCAAGCCGCAAGGTCTTCCAGCTGCTCCCCAGCTTCCCCACACTCACA
CGGAGCAAGTCCCACGAGTCCCAGCTGGGAAACCGAATCGACGACGTCACCCCGATGAAGTTTGAACTCC
CTCATGGATCCCCACAGCTGGTACGAAGGGATATCGGGCTCTCGGTGACGCACAGGTTCTCCACAAAGTC
ATGGTTGTCACAGGTGTGCAACGTGTGCCAGAAGAGCATGATTTTTGGCGTGAAGTGCAAACACTGCAGG
TTAAAATGCCATAACAAGTGCACAAAGGAAGCTCCCGCCTGCAGGATCACCTTCCTCCCACTGGCCAGGC
TTCGGAGGACAGAGGCGGTACCGTCAGATATCAACAACCCAGTGGACAGAGCAGCAGAGCCCCATTTTGG
AACCCTTCCCAAGGCCCTGACAAAGAAGGAGCACCCTCCAGCCATGAACCTGGACTCCAGCAGCAACCCA
TCCTCCACCACGTCCTCCACACCCTCATCGCCGGCACCTTTCCTGACCTCATCTAATCCCTCCAGTGCCA
CCACGCCTCCCAACCCGTCACCTGGCCAGCGGGACAGCAGGTTCAGCTTCCCAGACATTTCAGCCTGTTC
TCAGCAGCCCCGCTGTCCAGCACAGCCGACAGTACACGGCTCGACGACCAGCCCAAAACAGATGTGCT
