>Addgene plasmid #25976 | pCMV5 KSR1 S392A | addgene partial sequence | sequence record 32028 | 25976 with hGH-pA-R
TTCCACTTGCCCCTTGCTCCATACCACCCCCCTCCACCCCATAATATTATAGAAGGACACCTAGTTCAGA
CAAAATGATGCAACTTAATTTTATTAGGACAAGGCTGGTGGGCACTGGAGTGGCAACTTCCAGGGCCAGG
AGAGGCACTGGGGAGGGGTCACAGGGATGCCACCCGGGATCCTCTAGAGTCGACCTGCAGGCATGCAAGC
TTATCGATACGCGTGGTACCTCACTTGTCATCGTCGTCCTTGTAGTCCATCTTTGGATTACCGGACTCCA
GGGTCCCCAGGCCAAACCTTTCAAAGCGGGGCATGACTTTGCTGCTGTTAATGTCAGCCGACTTCCAAAA
GTGCCCAGGGTGGGAGAGCCGCCGGTTCAGCTTGGGCAGCCTCTCCAGCATGTCCATCAGCAGGCTGAAG
CTGGGTCTCTCCTGCAGATCGAAAGCCCAGCAGGCAGACAGGATCTCGCCGACTTCCTTCCCCAGGCTGA
CGGATGCCAGGACGCGCCGTACTCCTTCCCCACTTCCAATCTGCCAGATCAAGGCCTCAGCAGGCTGGTG
CTTAAAGGGCCAGTCTCTTGCCTGTAGTTCATACCACACAGTCCCGAATGCATAGACATCGGCTGCTTTG
GAGAAGGGCAGCTGGTCCTCGTCCCGCCCCGGGATCATTTCTCGTACGATCTCGGGGGCCAGGTAGCACA
GCCAGTCATGTGACAGTTTCAGTTGGTTCTCGCGCCGTTCCTCTCGGACCACACCCGAGATCCCAAACAG
CCCGAAGTCTGTGATGACCACTTTGCCGTTGTCATAGAAGACATTCTTGGACTTGAGGTCCTTGTGCACG
ATGCCTTTTGCATGAAGATAACCCATGCCCTTGATGATCTCCTGGGCGATCTGCCTAGTCTTATTGATGT
CCAGAACCGTCTTGGGGTCCTCAAAAAAAAT
